Addgene plasmid #153771: pGBW-m4252952
Purpose: Mammalian expression plasmid for SARS-CoV-2 nsp7
Depositing lab: Ginkgo Bioworks & Benjie Chen. Depositing organization: Ginkgo Bioworks.
Backbone
  Vector backbone: pTwist_CMV_Hygro_6 with AarI site removed
  Backbone size w/o insert (bp): 6525
  Vector type: Mammalian Expression
  Selectable markers: Hygromycin
Growth in bacteria
  Bacterial resistance: Ampicillin, 100 μg/mL
  Growth temperature: 37°C
  Growth strain: DH5alpha
  Copy number: High Copy
Gene/Insert
  Gene/Insert name: SARS-CoV-2 nsp7
  Species: Severe acute respiratory syndrome coronavirus 2
  Insert size (bp): 248
  Mutation: wt
  Entrez Gene: ORF1ab (a.k.a. GU280_gp01)
  Promoter: CMV
  Tag / fusion protein: Cleavable TEV;TRX (C terminal on backbone)
  Cloning method: Unknown
Resource information
  A portion of this plasmid was derived from a plasmid made by: GinkgoBioworks
Depositor comments: NCBI reference sequence: 43740578
How to cite: pGBW-m4252952 was a gift from Ginkgo Bioworks & Benjie Chen (Addgene plasmid # 153771 ; http://n2t.net/addgene:153771 ; RRID:Addgene_153771)
