[The description below was written by a language model from this plasmid's Addgene catalogue record and pLannotate feature annotations shown in this document.]
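Description:
pGBW-m4252952 is a mammalian expression plasmid for non-structural protein 7 (nsp7) of SARS-CoV-2, built on a pTwist_CMV_Hygro_6 backbone from which an AarI site was removed. It replicates in E. coli at high copy from a ColE1/pUC-type origin and is selected with ampicillin through the β-lactamase gene. For selection in mammalian cells it carries a hygromycin B phosphotransferase cassette driven by the human ubiquitin C promoter and closed by a synthetic polyadenylation signal.

The payload is a short wild-type nsp7 coding segment (about 250 bp), derived from the viral ORF1ab polyprotein gene and expressed from the CMV immediate-early enhancer/promoter. According to the catalogue entry, the backbone supplies a C-terminal fusion consisting of a TEV protease cleavage site and thioredoxin (TRX). The feature table agrees with this: on the reverse strand, E. coli trxA lies downstream of the CMV elements and is followed by a 6xHis tag. The nsp7 insert and the TEV site were not annotated, but the gap between the promoter and trxA is where they would sit. Thioredoxin is commonly used as a solubility-enhancing partner, the His tag allows affinity capture, and the TEV site permits removal of the fusion partner afterwards.

The table places an SV40 poly(A) signal just beyond the tag, although it is annotated on the opposite strand from the coding features. Bacterial terminators (T7 and rrnG) and short β-globin insulator elements flank the functional units, presumably to limit transcriptional read-through between them. The record states no use beyond mammalian expression of nsp7.
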