Features (pLannotate 1.2.2; 20 found; start..end, strand, type, name):
     50..96      +  terminator     T7 terminator: transcription terminator for bacteriophage T7 RNA polymerase
    101..172     -  misc_feature   5' β-globin insulator: insulator upstream of the human β-globin locus (Farrell et al., 2002)
    324..460     -  terminator     rrnG terminator: transcription terminator from the E. coli ribosomal RNA rrnG operon (Albrechtsen et al., 1991)
    473..1333    -  CDS            AmpR: β-lactamase; bla; confers resistance to ampicillin, carbenicillin, and related antibiotics
   1599..1647    -  polyA_signal   poly(A) signal: synthetic polyadenylation signal
   1675..2696    -  CDS            HygR (fragment): hygromycin B phosphotransferase confers resistance to hygromycin
   2706..3915    -  promoter       UbC promoter: human ubiquitin C promoter
   4179..4243    +  CDS            bla(M) (fragment): β-lactamase lacking the signal sequence; bla(M); allows cytosolic expression of β-lactamase
   4415..5003    +  rep_origin     ori: high-copy-number ColE1/pMB1/pBR322/pUC origin of replication
   5229..5300    -  misc_feature   3' β-globin insulator: insulator downstream of the human β-globin locus (Farrell et al., 2002)
   5345..5481    -  terminator     rrnG terminator: transcription terminator from the E. coli ribosomal RNA rrnG operon (Albrechtsen et al., 1991)
   5511..5557    -  terminator     T7 terminator: transcription terminator for bacteriophage T7 RNA polymerase
   5580..5649    +  CDS            large T antigen (fragment): large T antigen from SV40 (simian virus 40)
   5672..5793    +  polyA_signal   SV40 poly(A) signal: SV40 polyadenylation signal
   5886..5903    -  CDS            6xHis: 6xHis affinity tag
   5925..6251    -  CDS            trxA: THIO_ECO57 - Experimental evidence at protein level: Swiss-Prot protein existence level 1. Participates in various redox reactions through the reversible oxidation of its active center dithiol to a disulfide and catalyzes dithiol-disulfide exchange reactions. From Escherichia coli O157:H7.
   6599..6650    -  promoter       CMVd2 promoter: truncated human cytomegalovirus (CMV) immediate early promoter that yields moderately reduced expression relative to the full-length promoter
   6713..6730    +  promoter       CMV promoter (fragment): human cytomegalovirus (CMV) immediate early promoter
   6803..7106    -  enhancer       CMV enhancer: human cytomegalovirus immediate early enhancer
   7187..32      +  polyA_signal   poly(A) signal (across the origin): synthetic polyadenylation signal
>Addgene plasmid #153771 | pGBW-m4252952 | addgene full sequence | sequence record 301667 | Ginkgo NGS Result
TCGAAGATGGATGTGTGTTGGTTTTTTGTGTGTGTAACGCAACGATTGATAGCATAACCCCTTGGGGCCT
CTAAACGGGTCTTGAGGGGTTTTTTGAATTGAGAGGTAGCTGAAGCTGCTGTTATGACCACTAGAGGGAA
GAAGATACCTGTGGAGCTAATGGTCCAAGATGTCGGGAGCCGCGATCGCTGCCAAAAAGGTAAGCTGACG
ATAGCTGACGAGATTCGATGCCCGACGAGCAAATGAGCGCCACGGCTGTTCGCGTAAGCTCGAAACGACG
GAGATTCGATAGAGCCAGAGTCGAGTTTAAACGATTCGGGATCTTAAGGATAAATTTCTGGTAAGGAGGA
CACGTATGGAAGTGGGCAAGTTGGGGAAGCCGTATCCGTTGCTGAATCTGGCATATGTGGGAGTATAAGA
CGCGCAGCGTCGCATCAGGCATTTTTTTCTGCGCCAATGCACCTAGAATCGGTTACCAATGCTTAATCAG
TGAGGCACCTATCTCAGCGATCTGTCTATTTCGTTCATCCATAGTTGCCTGACTCCCCGTCGTGTAGATA
ACTACGATACGGGAGGGCTTACCATCTGGCCCCAGTGCTGCAATGATACCGCGAGACCCACGCTCACCGG
CTCCAGATTTATCAGCAATAAACCAGCCAGCCGGAAGGGCCGAGCGCAGAAGTGGTCCTGCAACTTTATC
CGCCTCCATCCAGTCTATCAACTGTTGCCGGGAAGCTAGAGTAAGTAGTTCGCCAGTTAATAGTTTACGC
AAGGTTGTTGCCATTGCTACAGGCATCGTGGTGTCACGCTCGTCGTTTGGTATGGCTTCATTCAGCTCCG
GTTCCCAACGATCAAGGCGAGTTACATGATCCCCCATGTTGTGCAAAAAAGCGGTTAGCTCCTTCGGTCC
TCCAATCGTTGTCAGAAGTAAGTTGGCCGCAGTGTTATCACTCATGGTTATGGCAGCACTGCATAATTCT
CTTACTGTCATGCCATCCGTAAGATGCTTTTCTGTGACTGGTGAATACTCAACCAAGTCATTCTGAGAAT
AGTGTATGCGGCGACCGAGTTGCTCTTGCCCGGCGTCAATACGGGATAATACCGCGCCACATAGCAGAAC
TTTAAAAGTGCTCATCATTGGAAAGCGTTCTTCGGGGCGAAAACTCTCAAGGATCTTACCGCTGTTGAGA
TCCAGTTCGATGTAACCCACTCGCGCACCCAACTGATCTTCAGCATCTTTTACTTTCACCAGCGTTTCTG
GGTGAGCAAAAACAGGAAGGCAAAATGCCGCAAAAAAGGGAATAAGGGCGACACGGAAATGTTGAATACT
CATGCGAAAGCCTCCTGCTGATCCTGTCTCTTGATAGATGTTTGCAAAAGCTAGGACTCGATTATACGTT
GACCGATCAGACTATCAATATCTAGGTTTAAACAGATCGGTACGCTGCCGTGACCAGGCTTGAGTACAAT
ATCTGACGATTGGACTTCCTGGGTCCCAAGCTGGATTCCGACTGGCTGACTGCCAAGCAACGATATGGAT
CGTCGAGACTCGCACTGAGAGGATCGTTCTCGGTACACCAGGCGCGCCTAGCGTTACACACACAAAAAAC
CAACACACATCCATCTTCGATGGATAGCGATTTTATTATCTAAGACTAGGCTTACATACTAGCTTATTCC
TTTGCCCTCGGACGAGTGCTGGGGCGTCGGTTTCCACTATCGGCGAGTACTTCTACACAGCCATCGGTCC
AGACGGCGGCGCTTCTGCGGGCGATTTGTGTACGCCCGACAGTCCCGGCTCCGGATCGGACGATTGCGTC
GCATCGACCCTGCGCCCAAGCTGCATCATCGAAATTGCCGTCAACCAAGCTCTGATAGAGTTGGTCAAGA
CCAATGCGGAGCATATACGCCCGGAGCCGGGGCGATCCTGCAAGCTCCGGATGCCTCCGCTCGAAGTAGC
GCGTCTGCTGCTCCATACAAGCCAACCACGGCCTCCAGAAGAAGATGTTGGCGACCTCGTATTGGGAATC
CCCGAACATCGCCTCGCTCCAGTCAATGACCGCTGTTATGCGGCCATTGTCCGTCAGGACATTGTTGGAG
CCGAAATCCGCGTGCACGAGGTGCCGGACTTCGGGGCAGTCCTCGGCCCAAAGCATCAGCTCATCGAGAG
CCTGCGCGACGGACGCACTGACGGTGTCGTCCATCACAGTTTGCCAGTGATACACATGGGGATCAGCAAT
CGCGCATATGAAATCACGCCATGTAGTGTATTGACCGATTCCTTGCGGTCCGAATGGGCCGAACCCGCTC
GTCTGGCTAAGATCGGCGGCAGCGATGGCATCCATTGCCTCCGCGACCGGCTGCAGAACAGCGGGCAGTT
CGGTTTCAGGCAGGTCTTGCAACGTGACACCCTGTGCACGGCGGGAGATGCAATAGGTCAGGCTCTCGCT
GAACTCCCCAATGTCAAGCACTTCCGGAATCGGGAGCGCGGCGGATGCAAAGTGCCGATAAACATAACGA
TCTTTGTAGAAACCATCGGCGCAGCTATTTACCCGCAGGACATATCCACGCCCTCCTACATCGAAGCTGA
AAGCACGAGATTCTTCGCCCTCCGAGAGCTGCATCAGGTCGGAGACGCTGTCGAACTTTTCGATCAGAAA
CTTCTCGACAGACGTCGCGGTGAGTTCAGGCTTTTTACCCATGTTGTCTAACAAAAAAGCCAAAAACGGC
CAGAATTTAGCGGACAATTTACAAGTCTAACACTGAAAATTACATATTGACCCAAATGATTACATTTCAA
AAGGTGCCTAAAAAACTTCACAAAACACACTCGCCAACCCCGAGCGCATAGTTCAAAACCGGAGCTTCAG
CTACTTAAGAAGATAGGTACATAAAACCGACCAAAGAAACTGACGCCTCACTTATCCCTCCCCTCACCAG
AGGTCCGGCGCCTGTCGATTCAGGAGAGCCTACCCTAGGCCCGAACCCTGCGTCCTGCGACGGAGAAAAG
CCTACCGCACACCTACCGGCTGGTGGCCCCACCCTGCATTATAAGCCAACAGAACGGGTGACGTCACGAC
ACGACGAGGGCGCGCGCTCCCAAAGGTACGGGTGCACTGCCCAACGGCACCGCCATAACTGCCGCCCCCG
CAACAGACGACAAACCGAGTTCTCCAGTCAGTGACAAACTTCACGTCAGGGTCCCCAGATGGTGCCCAGC
CCATCTCACCCGAATAAGAGCTTTCCCGCATTAGCGAAGGGCTCAAGACCTTGGGTTCTTGCCGCCCACC
ATGCCCCCCACCTTGTTTCAACGACCTCACAGCCCGCCTCACAAGCGTCTTCCATTCAAGACTCGGGAAC
AGCCGCCATTTTGCTGCGCTCCCCCCAACCCCCAGTTCAGGGCAACCTTGCTCGCGGACCCAGACTACAG
CCCTTGGCGGTCTCTCCACACGCTTCCGTCCCACCGAGCGGCCCGGCGGCCACGAAAGCCCCGGCCAGCC
CAGCAGCCCGCTACTCACCAAGTGACGATCACAGCGATCCACAAACAAGAACCGCGACCCAAATCCCGGC
TGCGACGGAACTAGCTGTGCCACACCCGGCGCGTCCTTATATAATCATCGGCGTTCACCGCCCCACGGAG
ATCCCTCCGCAGAATCGCCGAGAAGGGACTACTTTTCCTCGCCTGTTCCGCTCTCTGGAAAGAAAACCAG
TGCCCTAGAGTCACCCAAGTCCCGTCCTAAAATGTCCTTCTGCTGATACTGGGGTTCTAAGGCCGAGTCT
TATGAGCAGCGGGCCGCTGTCCTGAGCGTCCGGGCGGAAGGATCAGGACGCTCCTGCGCCCTTCGTCTGA
CGTGGCAGCGCTCGCCGTGACGAGGGGGGCGCCCGCGGGAGGCGCCAAAACCCGGCGCGGAGGCCAGGCG
CGCCCCGATTTCGATATTCCTCGGATCTCGGATAGATCGGGATTGAGGATGTAGGTTGAACTTCTCTCGG
GTGATCCCGATCTCGGATATTCGGGATTGGAGTAATACCTGGCGATAGGCGCTGCCAAGCAATAGCCAAG
GCGCAAGGCCGGCCAAGAGACTTGCGATAGTTCGTTCGAGAGGTAGCCTGCAAGATGGATCGGACGAAAG
GTTTGAAGATTTTCCGACGAGGGCCTTGGAGAGTTCGGAAATTTAAATGCAACTATGGATGAACGAAATA
GACAGATCGCTGAGATAGGTGCCTCACTGATTAAGCATTGGTAACTGTCAGACCAAGTTTACTCATATAT
ACTTTAGATTGATTTAAAACTTCATTTTTAATTTAAAAGGATCTAGGTGAAGATCCTTTTTGATAATCTC
ATGACCAAAATCCCTTAACGTGAGTTTTCGTTCCACTGAGCGTCAGACCCCGTAGAAAAGATCAAAGGAT
CTTCTTGAGATCCTTTTTTTCTGCGCGTAATCTGCTGCTTGCAAACAAAAAAACCACCGCTACCAGCGGT
GGTTTGTTTGCCGGATCAAGAGCTACCAACTCTTTTTCCGAAGGTAACTGGCTTCAGCAGAGCGCAGATA
CCAAATACTGTTCTTCTAGTGTAGCCGTAGTTAGGCCACCACTTCAAGAACTCTGTAGCACCGCCTACAT
ACCTCGCTCTGCTAATCCTGTTACCAGTGGCTGCTGCCAGTGGCGATAAGTCGTGTCTTACCGGGTTGGA
CTCAAGACGATAGTTACCGGATAAGGCGCAGCGGTCGGGCTGAACGGGGGGTTCGTGCACACAGCCCAGC
TTGGAGCGAACGACCTACACCGAACTGAGATACCTACAGCGTGAGCTATGAGAAAGCGCCACGCTTCCCG
AAGGGAGAAAGGCGGACAGGTATCCGGTAAGCGGCAGGGTCGGAACAGGAGAGCGCACGAGGGAGCTTCC
AGGGGGAAACGCCTGGTATCTTTATAGTCCTGTCGGGTTTCGCCACCTCTGACTTGAGCGTCGATTTTTG
TGATGCTCGTCAGGGGGGCGGAGCCTATGGAAAAACGCCAGCAACGCGGCCTTTTTACGGTTCCTGGCCT
TTTGCTGGCCTTTTGCTCACATGATTTAAATGAAACTCGTAATCGGAGAACGGGTGCAATAGCAAGGACC
AGATCGAACTTGACTGACGCAATTCTGAGCGTAGTCGAAACCCAGACAAGTCGATCTCGCCAAGTAGCTG
ACTTGACTGGTTAATTAAGTTTCGATAGCCCAAGGTAACCAATGAGATTAGGGAGGGAAGAAAGTTTGAT
GAACTACTTCTGACCCCTAGTGGTGTCCAGAAAAGACCATTAAAGGAATGTCTTGATCGAAATCGAGAGA
TCGCCTGCAGGATAGCTGACGACCTTAAGGATAAATTTCTGGTAAGGAGGACACGTATGGAAGTGGGCAA
GTTGGGGAAGCCGTATCCGTTGCTGAATCTGGCATATGTGGGAGTATAAGACGCGCAGCGTCGCATCAGG
CATTTTTTTCTGCGCCAATGCCGGTAGATAGCAATCCGGCCCGAGGGGCACAAAAAACCCCTCAAGACCC
GTTTAGAGGCCCCAAGGGGTTATGCTACGATACCGATAGAGATGGGCCAATACCACATTTGTAGAGGTTT
TACTTGCTTTAAAAAACCTCCCACACCTCCCCCTGAACCTGAAACATAAAATGAATGCAATTGTTGTTGT
TAACTTGTTTATTGCAGCTTATAATGGTTACAAATAAAGCAATAGCATCACAAATTTCACAAATAAAGCA
TTTTTTTCACTGCATTCTAGTTGTGGTTTGTCCAAACTCATCAATGTATCTTATCATGTCTGTGAGCTGA
AGGTACGCTGTATCTCAGTCAGTCAAGCTAGCAGAGGCCTGCGGATCCTTAGCCGCGTGGCACGAGCCCG
CTGCTATGGTGATGGTGATGGTGCATGTGCCCCGAGCCTGAACCTGCCAGGTTAGCGTCCAAGAACTCTT
TTAGCTGGCCCTTAGACAGGGCTCCCACTTTTGTCGCGGCAACTTCCCCATTCTTAAAGAGCAGGAGGGT
AGGTATTCCCCTGATGCCGTATTTAGGTGCCGTCCCTGGGTTCTGATCTATATTAAGCTTAGCGACAGTT
AATTTTCCTTGATACTCGTCGGCGATCTCGTCCAGAATGGGTGCGATCATCTTGCACGGGCCACACCATT
CAGCCCAGAAATCTACCAGTATCGCACCATCGGCCTTCAACACGTCTGTATCAAAGGAGTCATCGGTTAG
ATGAATGATTTTGTCACTCATCGACTGAAAGTAAAGGTTTTCTTGCAGGGTGGCTCGGTTGTCTAACATC
TCTTCGCAAAGTTTGTTGATGTCTACTGCTCCTTGCATGCTCAGTAGAACAGATAGCAAGCTGACCATCT
TCTCGAAAGCTTCCGTAGTATCTTTCGCGAGCAATATATCATTGTGCAGCTGCACGCACTGGGCCCAGAG
CTTTGACGAACTCTCCACCCGCAGCTGTTGAAGCACTGATAACAGAACTACGGATGTACACTTGACGTCA
GACATTTTGCTCATGGTGGCGGCCGCTGGCGGGTGTGTCGAGTGGATGGTAGGATCGACAAAGATCTGAT
CTGACGGTTCACTAAACCAGCTCTGCTTATATAGACCTCCCACCGTACACGCCTACCGCCCATTTGCGTC
AATGGGGCGGAGTTGTTACGACATTTTGGAAAGTCCCGTTGATTTTGGTGCCAAAACAAACTCCCATTGA
CGTCAATGGGGTGGAGACTTGGAAATCCCCGTGAGTCAAACCGCTATCCACGCCCATTGATGTACTGCCA
AAACCGCATCAGCATGGTAATAGCGATGACTAATACGTAGATGTACTGCCAAGTAGGAAAGTCCCATAAG
GTCATGTACTGGGCATAATGCCAGGCGGGCCATTTACCGTCATTGACGTCAATAGGGGGCGTACTTGGCA
TATGATACACTTGATGTACTGCCAAGTGGGCAGTTTACCGTAAATACTCCACCCATTGACGTCAATGGAA
AGTCCCTATTGGCGTTACTATGGGAACATACGTCATTATTGACGTCAATGGGCGGGGGTCGTTGGGCGGT
CAGCCAGGCGGGCCATTTACCGTAAGTTATGTAACGCGGAACTCCATATATGGGCTATGAACTAATGACC
CCGTAATTGATTACTAGATCTGGCTACACTCGATCAGCAGTTAGATAATAAAATCGCTATCCA
